Addgene plasmid #99834: env8 19nt J1/13
Purpose: GFPuv reporter that places expression of a fluorescent protein reporter (GFPuv) under control of the env8HyCbl riboswitch.
Depositing lab: Robert Batey. Depositing organization: University of Colorado, Boulder. Publication: Mechanistic Insights into Cofactor-Dependent Coupling of RNA Folding and mRNA Transcription/Translation by a Cobalamin Riboswitch. Polaski JT, Holmstrom ED, Nesbitt DJ, Batey RT. Cell Rep. 2016 May 3;15(5):1100-10. doi: 10.1016/j.celrep.2016.03.087. Epub 2016 Apr 21. PubMed 27117410.
Backbone
  Vector backbone: pRR5
  Vector type: Bacterial Expression
Growth in bacteria
  Bacterial resistance: Ampicillin, 100 μg/mL
  Growth temperature: 37°C
  Growth strain: DH5alpha
  Copy number: Low Copy
Gene/Insert
  Gene/Insert name: env8 19nt J1/13
  Mutation: J1/13 with 19 nucleotides
  Tag / fusion protein: GFPuv (C terminal on insert)
  Cloning method: Restriction Enzyme; 5′ cloning site unknown (unknown if destroyed); 3′ cloning site unknown (unknown if destroyed)
Terms and licenses: Academic/Nonprofit Terms; Industry Terms: Not Available to Industry
How to cite: env8 19nt J1/13 was a gift from Robert Batey (Addgene plasmid # 99834 ; http://n2t.net/addgene:99834 ; RRID:Addgene_99834)
