[The description below was written by a language model from this plasmid's Addgene catalogue record and pLannotate feature annotations shown in this document.]
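Description:
env8 19nt J1/13 is a bacterial expression reporter plasmid built on the pRR5 backbone, in which a cobalamin-responsive riboswitch controls production of the fluorescent protein GFPuv. The sequenced record is 4,620 nt. It is propagated in E. coli under ampicillin selection, with β-lactamase expressed from its own promoter. Replication depends on a ColE1/pMB1-type origin. The plasmid also carries an intact rop gene and a pBR322 bom region, which fits the catalogue's low-copy designation, since Rop restrains copy number. Additional short rop and bom fragments downstream of GFPuv appear to be remnants of backbone construction.

The regulatory payload is the env8HyCbl riboswitch, detected in the feature table as an AdoCbl-variant RNA family element that spans the numbering origin of the circular sequence. It lies immediately upstream of a pUC-type polylinker fragment and the GFPuv coding sequence, a GFP variant optimised for UV excitation. This places the riboswitch in the 5′ leader of the reporter transcript, so ligand-dependent folding of the RNA is read out as a change in cellular fluorescence. This variant carries a J1/13 joining region of 19 nucleotides, one altered form of the linker element whose effect on regulation can be measured with the reporter. A 5S rRNA segment and the rrnB T1 and T2 terminators sit upstream of the riboswitch, presumably insulating the cassette from read-through transcription. The promoter driving the riboswitch–GFPuv transcript is neither annotated nor stated in the record, and the cloning sites are listed as unknown. The plasmid is suited to in vivo assays of how riboswitch structure couples cobalamin binding to gene expression.
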