Features (pLannotate 1.2.2; 14 found; start..end, strand, type, name):
    135..180     -  misc_feature   MCS (fragment): pUC18/19 multiple cloning site
    190..906     +  CDS            GFPuv: GFP variant optimized for excitation by UV light
    999..1034    +  CDS            rop (fragment): Rop protein, which maintains plasmids at low copy number; rop
   1136..1235    +  misc_feature   bom (fragment): basis of mobility region from pBR322
   1333..1437    +  promoter       AmpR promoter: bla
   1438..2298    +  CDS            AmpR: β-lactamase; bla; confers resistance to ampicillin, carbenicillin, and related antibiotics
   2469..3057    +  rep_origin     ori: high-copy-number ColE1/pMB1/pBR322/pUC origin of replication
   3243..3383    -  misc_feature   bom: basis of mobility region from pBR322
   3485..3676    -  CDS            rop: Rop protein, which maintains plasmids at low copy number; rop
   3693..4073    +  CDS            YPB1_ECOLX: Protein predicted: Swiss-Prot protein existence level 4. From Escherichia coli.
   4180..4295    +  ncRNA          5S rRNA: Accession: RF00001 - 5S ribosomal RNA
   4299..4385    +  terminator     rrnB T1 terminator: Escherichia coli rrnB; transcription terminator T1 from the E. coli rrnB gene
   4477..4504    +  terminator     rrnB T2 terminator: transcription terminator T2 from the E. coli rrnB gene
   4620..130     +  ncRNA          AdoCbl-variant (across the origin): Accession: RF01689 - AdoCbl variant RNA
>Addgene plasmid #99834 | env8 19nt J1/13 | addgene full sequence | sequence record 192123 | Addgene NGS Result
GGCCTAAAAGCGTAGTGGGAAAGTGACGTGAAATTCGTCCAGATTACTTGATACGGTTATACTCCGAATG
CCACCTAGGCCATACAACATACAACATACAGAGCAAGGAGACTCAACATGCTGATGATTACGCCAAGCTT
GCATGCCTGCAGGTCGACTCTAGAGGATCCCCGGGTACCGGTAGAAAAAATGAGTAAAGGAGAAGAACTT
TTCACTGGAGTTGTCCCAATTCTTGTTGAATTAGATGGTGATGTTAATGGGCACAAATTTTCTGTCAGTG
GAGAGGGTGAAGGTGATGCAACATACGGAAAACTTACCCTTAAATTTATTTGCACTACTGGAAAACTACC
TGTTCCATGGCCAACACTTGTCACTACTTTCTCTTATGGTGTTCAATGCTTTTCCCGTTATCCGGATCAT
ATGAAACGGCATGACTTTTTCAAGAGTGCCATGCCCGAAGGTTATGTACAGGAACGCACTATATCTTTCA
AAGATGACGGGAACTACAAGACGCGTGCTGAAGTCAAGTTTGAAGGTGATACCCTTGTTAATCGTATCGA
GTTAAAAGGTATTGATTTTAAAGAAGATGGAAACATTCTCGGACACAAACTCGAGTACAACTATAACTCA
CACAATGTATACATCACGGCAGACAAACAAAAGAATGGAATCAAAGCTAACTTCAAAATTCGCCACAACA
TTGAAGATGGATCCGTTCAACTAGCAGACCATTATCAACAAAATACTCCAATTGGCGATGGCCCTGTCCT
TTTACCAGACAACCATTACCTGTCGACACAATCTGCCCTTTCGAAAGATCCCAACGAAAAGCGTGACCAC
ATGGTCCTTCTTGAGTTTGTAACTGCTGCTGGGATTACACATGGCATGGATGAGCTCTACAAATAATGAA
TTCCAACTGAGCGCCGGTCGCTACCATTACCAACTTGTCTGGTGTCAAAAATAATAGGCCTACTAGTCGG
CCGTACGGGCCCTTTCGTCTCGCGCGTTTCGGTGATGACGGTGAAAACCTCTGACACATGCAGCTCCCGG
AGACGGTCACAGCTTGTCTGTAAGCGGATGCCGGGAGCAGACAAGCCCGTCAGGGCGCGTCAGCGGGTGT
TGGCGGGTGTCGGGGCTGGCTTAACTATGCGGCATCAGAGCAGATTGTACTGAGAGTGCACCATATGCGG
TGTGAAATACCGCACAGATGCGTAAGGAGAAAATACCGCATCAGGCGGCCTTAAGGGCCTCGTGATACGC
CTATTTTTATAGGTTAATGTCATGATAATAATGGTTTCTTAGACGTCAGGTGGCACTTTTCGGGGAAATG
TGCGCGGAACCCCTATTTGTTTATTTTTCTAAATACATTCAAATATGTATCCGCTCATGAGACAATAACC
CTGATAAATGCTTCAATAATATTGAAAAAGGAAGAGTATGAGTATTCAACATTTCCGTGTCGCCCTTATT
CCCTTTTTTGCGGCATTTTGCCTTCCTGTTTTTGCTCACCCAGAAACGCTGGTGAAAGTAAAAGATGCTG
AAGATCAGTTGGGTGCACGAGTGGGTTACATCGAACTGGATCTCAACAGCGGTAAGATCCTTGAGAGTTT
TCGCCCCGAAGAACGTTTTCCAATGATGAGCACTTTTAAAGTTCTGCTATGTGGCGCGGTATTATCCCGT
GTTGACGCCGGGCAAGAGCAACTCGGTCGCCGCATACACTATTCTCAGAATGACTTGGTTGAGTACTCAC
CAGTCACAGAAAAGCATCTTACGGATGGCATGACAGTAAGAGAATTATGCAGTGCTGCCATAACCATGAG
TGATAACACTGCGGCCAACTTACTTCTGACAACGATCGGAGGACCGAAGGAGCTAACCGCTTTTTTGCAC
AACATGGGGGATCATGTAACTCGCCTTGATCGTTGGGAACCGGAGCTGAATGAAGCCATACCAAACGACG
AGCGTGACACCACGATGCCTGCAGCAATGGCAACAACGTTGCGCAAACTATTAACTGGCGAACTACTTAC
TCTAGCTTCCCGGCAACAATTAATAGACTGGATGGAGGCGGATAAAGTTGCAGGACCACTTCTGCGCTCG
GCCCTTCCGGCTGGCTGGTTTATTGCTGATAAATCTGGAGCCGGTGAGCGTGGGTCTCGCGGTATCATTG
CAGCACTGGGGCCAGATGGTAAGCCCTCCCGTATCGTAGTTATCTACACGACGGGGAGTCAGGCAACTAT
GGATGAACGAAATAGACAGATCGCTGAGATAGGTGCCTCACTGATTAAGCATTGGTAACTGTCAGACCAA
GTTTACTCATATATACTTTAGATTGATTTAAAACTTCATTTTTAATTTAAAAGGATCTAGGTGAAGATCC
TTTTTGATAATCTCATGACCAAAATCCCTTAACGTGAGTTTTCGTTCCACTGAGCGTCAGACCCCGTAGA
AAAGATCAAAGGATCTTCTTGAGATCCTTTTTTTCTGCGCGTAATCTGCTGCTTGCAAACAAAAAAACCA
CCGCTACCAGCGGTGGTTTGTTTGCCGGATCAAGAGCTACCAACTCTTTTTCCGAAGGTAACTGGCTTCA
GCAGAGCGCAGATACCAAATACTGTCCTTCTAGTGTAGCCGTAGTTAGGCCACCACTTCAAGAACTCTGT
AGCACCGCCTACATACCTCGCTCTGCTAATCCTGTTACCAGTGGCTGCTGCCAGTGGCGATAAGTCGTGT
CTTACCGGGTTGGACTCAAGACGATAGTTACCGGATAAGGCGCAGCGGTCGGGCTGAACGGGGGGTTCGT
GCACACAGCCCAGCTTGGAGCGAACGACCTACACCGAACTGAGATACCTACAGCGTGAGCTATGAGAAAG
CGCCACGCTTCCCGAAGGGAGAAAGGCGGACAGGTATCCGGTAAGCGGCAGGGTCGGAACAGGAGAGCGC
ACGAGGGAGCTTCCAGGGGGAAACGCCTGGTATCTTTATAGTCCTGTCGGGTTTCGCCACCTCTGACTTG
AGCGTCGATTTTTGTGATGCTCGTCAGGGGGGCGGAGCCTATGGAAAAACGCCAGCAACGCGGCCTTTTT
ACGGTTCCTGGCCTTTTGCTGGCCTTTTGCTCACATGTTCTTTCCTGCGTTATCCCCTGATTCTGTGGAT
AACCGTATTACCGCCTTTGAGTGAGCTGATACCGCTCGCCGCAGCCGAACGACCGAGCGCAGCGAGTCAG
TGAGCGAGGAAGCGGAAGAGCGCCTGATGCGGTATTTTCTCCTTACGCATCTGTGCGGTATTTCACACCG
CATATGGTGCACTCTCAGTACAATCTGCTCTGATGCCGCATAGTTAAGCCAGTATACACTCCGCTATCGC
TACGTGACTGGGTCATGGCTGCGCCCCGACACCCGCCAACACCCGCTGACGCGCCCTGACGGGCTTGTCT
GCTCCCGGCATCCGCTTACAGACAAGCTGTGACCGTCTCCGGGAGCTGCATGTGTCAGAGGTTTTCACCG
TCATCACCGAAACGCGCGAGGCAGCTGCGGTAAAGCTCATCAGCGTGGTCGTGAAGCGATTCACAGATGT
CTGCCTGTTCATCCGCGTCCAGCTCGTTGAGTTTCTCCAGAAGCGTTAATGTCTGGCTTCTGATAAAGCG
GGCCATGTTAAGGGCGGTTTTTTCCTGTTTGGTCACTGATGCCTCCGTGTAAGGGGGATTTCTGTTCATG
GGGGTAATGATACCGATGAAACGAGAGAGGATGCTCACGATACGGGTTACTGATGATGAACATGCCCGGT
TACTGGAACGTTGTGAGGGTAAACAACTGGCGGTATGGATGCGGCGGGACCAGAGAAAAATCACTCAGGG
TCAATGCCAGCGCTTCGTTAATACAGATGTAGGTGTTCCACAGGGTAGCCAGCAGCATCCTGCGATGCAG
ATCCGGAACATAATGGTGCAGGGCGCTGACTTCCGCGTTTCCAGACTTTACGAAACACGGAAACCGAAGA
CCATTCATGTTGTTGCTCAGGTCGCAGACGTTTTGCAGCAGCAGTCGCTTCACGTTCGCTCGCGTATCGG
TGATTCATTCTGCTAACCAGTAAGGCAACCCCGCCAGCCTAGCCGGGTCCTCAACGACAGGAGCACGATC
ATGCGCACCCGTGGCCAGGACCCAACGCTGCCCGAGAATGCGCATTGTTGCCTGGCGGCAGTAGCGCGGT
GGTCCCACCTGACCCCATGCCGAACTCAGAAGCGAAACGCCGTAGCGCCGATGGTAGTGTGGGGTCTCCC
CATGCGAGAGTAGGGAACTGCCAGGCATCAAATAAAACGAAAGGCTCAGTCGAAAGACTGGGCCTTTCGT
TTTATCTGTTGTTTGTCGGTGAACGCTCTCCTGAGTAGGACAAATCCGCCGGGAGCGGATTTGAACGTTG
CGAAGCAACGGCCCGGAGGGTGGCGGGCAGGACGCCCGCCATAAACTGCCAGGCATCAAATTAAGCAGAA
GGCCATCCTGACGGATGGCCTTTTTGCGCTAGCCACAGCTAACACCACGTCGTCCCTATCTGCTGCCCTA
GGTCTATGAGTGGTTGCTGGATAACTTTACGGGCATGCATAAGGCTCGTATAATATATTCATATAATAAT
