>Addgene plasmid #99834 | env8 19nt J1/13 | depositor partial sequence | sequence record 192113 | env8 19nt J1/13 sequence 114 bps
GGCCTAAAAGCGTAGTGGGAAAGTGACGTGAAATTCGTCCAGATTACTTGATACGGTTATACTCCGAATG
CCACCTAGGCCATACAACATACAACATACAGAGCAAGGAGACTC
